Addgene plasmid #57158: mPA-GFP-TOMM20-N-10
Purpose: Localization: Outer Mitochondrial Membrane, Excitation: 400 / 504, Emission: 515 / 517
Depositing lab: Michael Davidson. Depositing organization: Florida State University, Tallahassee.
Backbone
  Vector backbone: mPA-GFP-N1
  Backbone size w/o insert (bp): 4750
  Vector type: Mammalian Expression
  Selectable markers: Neomycin (select with G418)
Growth in bacteria
  Bacterial resistance: Kanamycin, 50 μg/mL
  Growth temperature: 37°C
  Growth strain: DH5alpha
  Copy number: High Copy
Gene/Insert
  Gene/Insert name: TOMM20 (alt name: NM_014765.2)
  Species: H. sapiens (human)
  Entrez Gene: TOMM20 (a.k.a. MAS20, MOM19, TOM20)
  Promoter: CMV
  Tag / fusion protein: mPA-GFP (C terminal on backbone)
  Cloning method: Unknown
  Sequencing primers: 5′ CMV-F; 3′ SV40pA-R
Terms and licenses: Academic/Nonprofit Terms; Industry Terms
Depositor comments: . Excitation = 400 / 504; Emission = 515 / 517
How to cite: mPA-GFP-TOMM20-N-10 was a gift from Michael Davidson (Addgene plasmid # 57158 ; http://n2t.net/addgene:57158 ; RRID:Addgene_57158)
