[The description below was written by a language model from this plasmid's Addgene catalogue record and pLannotate feature annotations shown in this document.]
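Description:
mPA-GFP-TOMM20-N-10 is a mammalian expression plasmid built on the mPA-GFP-N1 backbone, an N1-style vector in which the gene of interest is cloned upstream of the fluorescent protein. It carries human TOMM20, the central receptor subunit of the translocase of the outer mitochondrial membrane, fused at its C terminus through a short linker to monomeric photoactivatable GFP (mPA-GFP), an Aequorea victoria derivative. The fusion is transcribed from the human cytomegalovirus immediate early enhancer and promoter and terminated by the SV40 polyadenylation signal. Short annotated fragments of SV40 large T antigen, ble and the bGH poly(A) signal appear to be remnants of the backbone sequence rather than functional elements, and the CMV enhancer fragment at the end of the record simply continues the enhancer across the numbering origin of the circular map.

The plasmid replicates at high copy in E. coli from a ColE1/pUC-type origin and also contains an f1 origin for single-stranded DNA production. A single NeoR/KanR cassette encoding the Tn5 aminoglycoside phosphotransferase is driven by tandem bacterial (bla) and SV40 early promoters and ends in the HSV TK poly(A) signal. It therefore provides kanamycin resistance in bacteria and G418 selection in mammalian cells.

The construct is intended as a localization marker for the outer mitochondrial membrane. The record lists excitation at 400 and 504 nm and emission at 515 and 517 nm, which presumably correspond to the states before and after photoactivation. Because mPA-GFP fluorescence rises strongly after violet illumination, the fusion allows selected mitochondria to be highlighted and followed in live-cell imaging.
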