Features (pLannotate 1.2.2; 15 found; start..end, strand, type, name):
      1..304     +  enhancer       CMV enhancer: human cytomegalovirus immediate early enhancer
    305..508     +  promoter       CMV promoter: human cytomegalovirus (CMV) immediate early promoter
    543..977     +  CDS            TOMM20: TOM20_HUMAN - Also known as KIAA0016. Experimental evidence at protein level: Swiss-Prot protein existence level 1. Central component of the receptor complex responsible for the recognition and translocation of cytosolically synthesized mitochondrial preproteins. Together with TOM22 functions as the transit peptide receptor at the surface of the mitochondrion outer membrane and facilitates the movement of preproteins into the TOM40 translocation pore (By similarity). Required for the translocation across the mitochondrial outer membrane of cytochrome P450 monooxygenases. From Homo sapiens (Hum
   1008..1724    +  CDS            mPA-GFP: mPA-GFP is a fluorescent protein published in 2002, derived from Aequorea victoria. It is reported to be a monomer.
   1744..1827    +  CDS            large T antigen (fragment): large T antigen from SV40 (simian virus 40)
   1850..1971    +  polyA_signal   SV40 poly(A) signal: SV40 polyadenylation signal
   2005..2433    -  rep_origin     f1 ori (sequence partly withheld): f1 bacteriophage origin of replication; arrow indicates direction of (+) strand synthesis
   2460..2564    +  promoter       AmpR promoter: bla
   2566..2923    +  promoter       SV40 promoter: SV40 enhancer and early promoter
   2958..3752    +  CDS            NeoR/KanR: aminoglycoside phosphotransferase from Tn5; aph(3')-II (or nptII); confers resistance to neomycin, kanamycin, and G418 (Geneticin®)
   3773..3925    +  CDS            ble (fragment): BLE_KLEPN - Experimental evidence at protein level: Swiss-Prot protein existence level 1. Binding protein with a strong affinity to the bleomycin family of antibiotics. Binds to CL990; an antimitotic-antibiotic compound. From Klebsiella pneumoniae.
   3984..4031    +  polyA_signal   HSV TK poly(A) signal: herpes simplex virus thymidine kinase polyadenylation signal (Cole and Stacy, 1985)
   4122..4138    -  polyA_signal   bGH poly(A) signal (fragment): bovine growth hormone polyadenylation signal
   4360..4948    +  rep_origin     ori: high-copy-number ColE1/pMB1/pBR322/pUC origin of replication
   5063..5122    +  enhancer       CMV enhancer (fragment): human cytomegalovirus immediate early enhancer
>Addgene plasmid #57158 | mPA-GFP-TOMM20-N-10 | addgene full sequence | sequence record 474474 | Addgene NGS Result
CGTTACATAACTTACGGTAAATGGCCCGCCTGGCTGACCGCCCAACGACCCCCGCCCATTGACGTCAATA
ATGACGTATGTTCCCATAGTAACGCCAATAGGGACTTTCCATTGACGTCAATGGGTGGAGTATTTACGGT
AAACTGCCCACTTGGCAGTACATCAAGTGTATCATATGCCAAGTACGCCCCCTATTGACGTCAATGACGG
TAAATGGCCCGCCTGGCATTATGCCCAGTACATGACCTTATGGGACTTTCCTACTTGGCAGTACATCTAC
GTATTAGTCATCGCTATTACCATGGTGATGCGGTTTTGGCAGTACATCAATGGGCGTGGATAGCGGTTTG
ACTCACGGGGATTTCCAAGTCTCCACCCCATTGACGTCAATGGGAGTTTGTTTTGGCACCAAAATCAACG
GGACTTTCCAAAATGTCGTAACAACTCCGCCCCATTGACGCAAATGGGCGGTAGGCGTGTACGGTGGGAG
GTCTATATAAGCAGAGCTGGTTTAGTGAACCGTCAGATCCGCTAGCGCCACCATGGTGGGTCGGAACAGC
GCCATCGCCGCCGGTGTATGCGGGGCCCTTTTCATTGGGTACTGCATCTACTTCGACCGCAAAAGACGAA
GTGACCCCAACTTCAAGAACAGGCTTCGAGAACGAAGAAAGAAACAGAAGCTTGCCAAGGAGAGAGCTGG
GCTTTCCAAGTTACCTGACCTTAAAGATGCTGAAGCTGTTCAGAAGTTCTTCCTTGAAGAAATACAGCTT
GGTGAAGAGTTACTAGCTCAAGGTGAATATGAGAAGGGCGTAGACCATCTGACAAATGCAATTGCTGTGT
GTGGACAGCCACAGCAGTTACTGCAGGTCTTACAGCAAACTCTTCCACCACCAGTGTTCCAGATGCTTCT
GACTAAGCTCCCAACAATTAGTCAGAGAATTGTAAGTGCTCAGAGCTTGGCTGAAGATGATGTGGAAGGC
GGTAGCGGGGATCCACCGGTCGCCACCATGGTGAGCAAGGGCGAGGAGCTGTTCACCGGGGTGGTGCCCA
TCCTGGTCGAGCTGGACGGCGACGTAAACGGCCACAAGTTCAGCGTGTCCGGCGAGGGCGAGGGCGATGC
CACCTACGGCAAGCTGACCCTGAAGTTCATCTGCACCACCGGCAAGCTGCCCGTGCCCTGGCCCACCCTC
GTGACCACCTTCAGCTACGGCGTGCAGTGCTTCAGCCGCTACCCCGACCACATGAAGCAGCACGACTTCT
TCAAGTCCGCCATGCCCGAAGGCTACGTCCAGGAGCGCACCATCTTCTTCAAGGACGACGGCAACTACAA
GACCCGCGCCGAGGTGAAGTTCGAGGGCGACACCCTGGTGAACCGCATCGAGCTGAAGGGCATCGACTTC
AAGGAGGACGGCAACATCCTGGGGCACAAGCTGGAGTACAACTACAACAGCCACAACGTCTATATCATGG
CCGACAAGCAGAAGAACGGCATCAAGGCCAACTTCAAGATCCGCCACAACATCGAGGACGGCAGCGTGCA
GCTCGCCGACCACTACCAGCAGAACACCCCCATCGGCGACGGCCCCGTGCTGCTGCCCGACAACCACTAC
CTGAGCCACCAGTCCAAGCTGAGCAAAGACCCCAACGAGAAGCGCGATCACATGGTCCTGCTGGAGTTCG
TGACCGCCGCCGGGATCACTCTCGGCATGGACGAGCTGTACAAGTAAAGCGGCCGCGACTCTAGATCATA
ATCAGCCATACCACATTTGTAGAGGTTTTACTTGCTTTAAAAAACCTCCCACACCTCCCCCTGAACCTGA
AACATAAAATGAATGCAATTGTTGTTGTTAACTTGTTTATTGCAGCTTATAATGGTTACAAATAAAGCAA
TAGCATCACAAATTTCACAAATAAAGCATTTTTTTCACTGCATTCTAGTTGTGGTTTGTCCAAACTCATC
AATGTATCTTAAGGCGTAAATTGTAAGCGTTAATATTTTGTTAAAATTCGCGTTAAATTTTTGTTAAATC
AGCTCATTTTTTAACCAATAGGCCGAAATCGGCAAAATCCCTTATAAATCAAAAGAATAGACCGAGATAG
GGT
[37 nt withheld, positions 2104-2140]
AAAGAACGTGGACTCCAACGTCAAAGG
[49 nt withheld, positions 2168-2216]
T
[91 nt withheld, positions 2218-2308]
G
[124 nt withheld, positions 2310-2433]
CAGGTGGCACTTTTCGGGGAAATGTGCGCGGAACCCCTATTTGTTTATTTTTCTAAATACATTCAAATAT
GTATCCGCTCATGAGACAATAACCCTGATAAATGCTTCAATAATATTGAAAAAGGAAGAGTCCTGAGGCG
GAAAGAACCAGCTGTGGAATGTGTGTCAGTTAGGGTGTGGAAAGTCCCCAGGCTCCCCAGCAGGCAGAAG
TATGCAAAGCATGCATCTCAATTAGTCAGCAACCAGGTGTGGAAAGTCCCCAGGCTCCCCAGCAGGCAGA
AGTATGCAAAGCATGCATCTCAATTAGTCAGCAACCATAGTCCCGCCCCTAACTCCGCCCATCCCGCCCC
TAACTCCGCCCAGTTCCGCCCATTCTCCGCCCCATGGCTGACTAATTTTTTTTATTTATGCAGAGGCCGA
GGCCGCCTCGGCCTCTGAGCTATTCCAGAAGTAGTGAGGAGGCTTTTTTGGAGGCCTAGGCTTTTGCAAA
GATCGATCAAGAGACAGGATGAGGATCGTTTCGCATGATTGAACAAGATGGATTGCACGCAGGTTCTCCG
GCCGCTTGGGTGGAGAGGCTATTCGGCTATGACTGGGCACAACAGACAATCGGCTGCTCTGATGCCGCCG
TGTTCCGGCTGTCAGCGCAGGGGCGCCCGGTTCTTTTTGTCAAGACCGACCTGTCCGGTGCCCTGAATGA
ACTGCAAGACGAGGCAGCGCGGCTATCGTGGCTGGCCACGACGGGCGTTCCTTGCGCAGCTGTGCTCGAC
GTTGTCACTGAAGCGGGAAGGGACTGGCTGCTATTGGGCGAAGTGCCGGGGCAGGATCTCCTGTCATCTC
ACCTTGCTCCTGCCGAGAAAGTATCCATCATGGCTGATGCAATGCGGCGGCTGCATACGCTTGATCCGGC
TACCTGCCCATTCGACCACCAAGCGAAACATCGCATCGAGCGAGCACGTACTCGGATGGAAGCCGGTCTT
GTCGATCAGGATGATCTGGACGAAGAGCATCAGGGGCTCGCGCCAGCCGAACTGTTCGCCAGGCTCAAGG
CGAGCATGCCCGACGGCGAGGATCTCGTCGTGACCCATGGCGATGCCTGCTTGCCGAATATCATGGTGGA
AAATGGCCGCTTTTCTGGATTCATCGACTGTGGCCGGCTGGGTGTGGCGGACCGCTATCAGGACATAGCG
TTGGCTACCCGTGATATTGCTGAAGAGCTTGGCGGCGAATGGGCTGACCGCTTCCTCGTGCTTTACGGTA
TCGCCGCTCCCGATTCGCAGCGCATCGCCTTCTATCGCCTTCTTGACGAGTTCTTCTGAGCGGGACTCTG
GGGTTCGAAATGACCGACCAAGCGACGCCCAACCTGCCATCACGAGATTTCGATTCCACCGCCGCCTTCT
ATGAAAGGTTGGGCTTCGGAATCGTTTTCCGGGACGCCGGCTGGATGATCCTCCAGCGCGGGGATCTCAT
GCTGGAGTTCTTCGCCCACCCTAGGGGGAGGCTAACTGAAACACGGAAGGAGACAATACCGGAAGGAACC
CGCGCTATGACGGCAATAAAAAGACAGAATAAAACGCACGGTGTTGGGTCGTTTGTTCATAAACGCGGGG
TTCGGTCCCAGGGCTGGCACTCTGTCGATACCCCACCGAGACCCCATTGGGGCCAATACGCCCGCGTTTC
TTCCTTTTCCCCACCCCACCCCCCAAGTTCGGGTGAAGGCCCAGGGCTCGCAGCCAACGTCGGGGCGGCA
GGCCCTGCCATAGCCTCAGGTTACTCATATATACTTTAGATTGATTTAAAACTTCATTTTTAATTTAAAA
GGATCTAGGTGAAGATCCTTTTTGATAATCTCATGACCAAAATCCCTTAACGTGAGTTTTCGTTCCACTG
AGCGTCAGACCCCGTAGAAAAGATCAAAGGATCTTCTTGAGATCCTTTTTTTCTGCGCGTAATCTGCTGC
TTGCAAACAAAAAAACCACCGCTACCAGCGGTGGTTTGTTTGCCGGATCAAGAGCTACCAACTCTTTTTC
CGAAGGTAACTGGCTTCAGCAGAGCGCAGATACCAAATACTGTTCTTCTAGTGTAGCCGTAGTTAGGCCA
CCACTTCAAGAACTCTGTAGCACCGCCTACATACCTCGCTCTGCTAATCCTGTTACCAGTGGCTGCTGCC
AGTGGCGATAAGTCGTGTCTTACCGGGTTGGACTCAAGACGATAGTTACCGGATAAGGCGCAGCGGTCGG
GCTGAACGGGGGGTTCGTGCACACAGCCCAGCTTGGAGCGAACGACCTACACCGAACTGAGATACCTACA
GCGTGAGCTATGAGAAAGCGCCACGCTTCCCGAAGGGAGAAAGGCGGACAGGTATCCGGTAAGCGGCAGG
GTCGGAACAGGAGAGCGCACGAGGGAGCTTCCAGGGGGAAACGCCTGGTATCTTTATAGTCCTGTCGGGT
TTCGCCACCTCTGACTTGAGCGTCGATTTTTGTGATGCTCGTCAGGGGGGCGGAGCCTATGGAAAAACGC
CAGCAACGCGGCCTTTTTACGGTTCCTGGCCTTTTGCTGGCCTTTTGCTCACATGTTCTTTCCTGCGTTA
TCCCCTGATTCTGTGGATAACCGTATTACCGCCATGCATTAGTTATTAATAGTAATCAATTACGGGGTCA
TTAGTTCATAGCCCATATATGGAGTTCCG
