>Addgene plasmid #57158 | mPA-GFP-TOMM20-N-10 | depositor partial sequence | sequence record 88302 | insert sequence
GCGCCACCATGGTGGGTCGGAACAGCGCCATCGCCGCCGGTGTATGCGGGGCCCTTTTCATTGGGTACTG
CATCTACTTCGACCGCAAAAGACGAAGTGACCCCAACTTCAAGAACAGGCTTCGAGAACGAAGAAAGAAA
CAGAAGCTTGCCAAGGAGAGAGCTGGGCTTTCCAAGTTACCTGACCTTAAAGATGCTGAAGCTGTTCAGA
AGTTCTTCCTTGAAGAAATACAGCTTGGTGAAGAGTTACTAGCTCAAGGTGAATATGAGAAGGGCGTAGA
CCATCTGACAAATGCAATTGCTGTGTGTGGACAGCCACAGCAGTTACTGCAGGTCTTACAGCAAACTCTT
CCACCACCAGTGTTCCAGATGCTTCTGACTAAGCTCCCAACAATTAGTCAGAGAATTGTAAGTGCTCAGA
GCTTGGCTGAAGATGATGTGGAAGGCGGTAGCGGGGATCCACCGGTCGCCACCATGGTGAGCAAGGGCGA
GGAGCTGTTCACCGGGGTGGTGCCCATCCTGGTCGAGCTGGACGGCGACGTAAACGGCCACAAGTTCAGC
GTGTCCGGCGAGGGCGAGGGCGATGCCACCTACGGCAAGCTGACCCTGAAGTTCATCTGCACCACCGGCA
AGCTGCCCGTGCCCTGGCCCACCCTCGTGACCACCTTCAGCTACGGCGTGCAGTGCTTCAGCCGCTACCC
CGACCACATGAAGCAGCACGACTTCTTCAAGTCCGCCATGCCCGAAGGCTACGTCCAGGAGCGCACCATC
TTCTTCAAGGACGACGGCAACTACAAGACCCGCGCCGAGGTGAAGTTCGAGGGCGACACCCTGGTGAACC
GCATCGAGCTGAAGGGCATCGACTTCAAGGAGGACGGCAACATCCTGGGGCACAAGCTGGAGTACAACTA
CAACAGCCACAACGTCTATATCATGGCCGACAAGCAGAAGAACGGCATCAAGGCCAACTTCAAGATCCGC
CACAACATCGAGGACGGCAGCGTGCAGCTCGCCGACCACTACCAGCAGAACACCCCCATCGGCGACGGCC
CCGTGCTGCTGCCCGACAACCACTACCTGAGCCACCAGTCCAAGCTGAGCAAAGACCCCAACGAGAAGCG
CGATCACATGGTCCTGCTGGAGTTCGTGACCGCCGCCGGGATCACTCTCGGCATGGACGAGCTGTACAAG
TAAAGCGGCCGCGACTCTAGATCATAATCAGCCATACCACATTT
