>Addgene plasmid #57158 | mPA-GFP-TOMM20-N-10 | addgene partial sequence | sequence record 109471 | CMV-F 5'-CGCAAATGGGCGGTAGGCGTG-3'
TGGTTTAGTGAACCGTCAGATCCGCTAGCGCCACCATGGTGGGTCGGAACAGCGCCATCGCCGCCGGTGT
ATGCGGGGCCCTTTTCATTGGGTACTGCATCTACTTCGACCGCAAAAGACGAAGTGACCCCAACTTCAAG
AACAGGCTTCGAGAACGAAGAAAGAAACAGAAGCTTGCCAAGGAGAGAGCTGGGCTTTCCAAGTTACCTG
ACCTTAAAGATGCTGAAGCTGTTCAGAAGTTCTTCCTTGAAGAAATACAGCTTGGTGAAGAGTTACTAGC
TCAAGGTGAATATGAGAAGGGCGTAGACCATCTGACAAATGCAATTGCTGTGTGTGGACAGCCACAGCAG
TTACTGCAGGTCTTACAGCAAACTCTTCCACCACCAGTGTTCCAGATGCTTCTGACTAAGCTCCCAACAA
TTAGTCAGAGAATTGTAAGTGCTCAGAGCTTGGCTGAAGATGATGTGGAAGGCGGTAGCGGGGATCCACC
GGTCGCCACCATGGTGAGCAAGGGCGAGGAGCTGTTCACCGGGGTGGTGCCCATCCTGGTCGAGCTGGAC
GGCGACGTAAACGGCCACAAGTTCAGCGTGTCCGGCGAGGGCGAGGGCGATGCCACCTACGGCAAGCTGA
CCCTGAAGTTCATCTGCACCACCGGCAAGCTGCCCGTGCCCTGGCCCACCCTCGTGACCACCTTCAGCTA
CGGCGTGCAGTGCTTCAGCCGCTACCCCGACCACATGAAGCAGCACGACTTCTTCAAGTCCGCCATGCCC
GAAGGCTACGTCCAGGAGCGCACCATCTTCTTCAAGGACGACG
